>Addgene plasmid #122801 | pAC10081_pLX-NpuDnaE(C)-Puro(^C;138-199)-IRES-mCherry | depositor full sequence | sequence record 234306 | pAC10081_pLX-NpuDnaE(C)-Puro(^C;138-199)-IRES-mCherry sequence 8949 bps
CCCGGGGTTATTAATAGTAATCAATTACGGGGTCATTAGTTCATAGCCCATATATGGAGTTCCGCGTTAC
ATAACTTACGGTAAATGGCCCGCCTGGCTGACCGCCCAACGACCCCCGCCCATTGACGTCAATAATGACG
TATGTTCCCATAGTAACGCCAATAGGGACTTTCCATTGACGTCAATGGGTGGAGTATTTACGGTAAACTG
CCCACTTGGCAGTACATCAAGTGTATCATATGCCAAGTACGCCCCCTATTGACGTCAATGACGGTAAATG
GCCCGCCTGGCATTATGCCCAGTACATGACCTTATGGGACTTTCCTACTTGGCAGTACATCTACGTATTA
GTCATCGCTATTACCATGGTGATGCGGTTTTGGCAGTACATCAATGGGCGTGGATAGCGGTTTGACTCAC
GGGGATTTCCAAGTCTCCACCCCATTGACGTCAATGGGAGTTTGTTTTGGCACCAAAATCAACGGGACTT
TCCAAAATGTCGTAACAACTCCGCCCCATTGACGCAAATGGGCGGTAGGCGTGTACGGTGGGAGGTCTAT
ATAAGCAGAGCTCTCTGGCTAACTGTCGGGATCAACAAGTTTGTACAAAAAAGCAGGCTCCGAATTCACC
GGTGCCGCCACCATGATTAAGATCGCTACGCGGAAGTACCTGGGGAAACAGAACGTCTACGACATAGGTG
TGGAGCGCGATCACAACTTTGCTCTGAAAAATGGATTTATCGCCAGCAACTGCGGTCTGGGCAGCGCCGT
CGTGCTCCCCGGAGTGGAGGCGGCCGAGCGCGCCGGGGTGCCCGCCTTCCTGGAGACCTCCGCGCCCCGC
AACCTCCCCTTCTACGAGCGGCTCGGCTTCACCGTCACCGCCGACGTCGAGGTGCCCGAAGGACCGCGCA
CCTGGTGCATGACCCGCAAGCCCGGTGCCTGATTAATTAAGAATTCGACCCAGCTTTCTTGTACAAAGTG
GTTGGTAAGCCTATCCCTAACCCTCTCCTCGGTCTCGATTCTACGTAGTAATGAGCTAGCAGTCTCGAGG
TTAACGAATTCCGCCCCCCCCCTAACGTTACTGGCCGAAGCCGCTTGGAATAAGGCCGGTGTGCGCTTGT
CTATATGTTATTTTCCACCATATTGCCGTCTTTTGGCAATGTGAGGGCCCGGAAACCTGGCCCTGTCTTC
TTGACGAGCATTCCTAGGGGTCTTTCCCCTCTCGCCAAAGGAATGCAAGGTCTGTTGAATGTCGTGAAGG
AAGCAGTTCCTCTGGAAGCTTCTTGAAGACAAACAACGTCTGTAGCGACCCTTTGCAGGCAGCGGAACCC
CCCACCTGGCGACAGGTGCCCCTGCGGCCAAAAGCCACGTGTATAAGATACACCTGCAAAGGCGGCACAA
CCCCAGTGCCACGTTGTGAGTTGGATAGTTGTGGAAAGAGTCAAATGGCTCTCCTCAAGCGTATTCAACA
AGGGGCTGAAGGATGCCCAGAAGGTACCCCATTGTATGGGATCTGATCTGGGGCCTCGGTGCACATGCTT
TACATGTGTTTAGTCGAGGTTAAAAAAACGTCTAGGCCCCCCGAACCACGGGGACGTGGTTTTCCTTTGA
AAAACACGATAATACCATGGTGAGCAAGGGCGAGGAGGATAACATGGCCATCATCAAGGAGTTCATGCGC
TTCAAGGTGCACATGGAGGGCTCCGTGAACGGCCACGAGTTCGAGATCGAGGGCGAGGGCGAGGGCCGCC
CCTACGAGGGCACCCAGACCGCCAAGCTGAAGGTGACCAAGGGTGGCCCCCTGCCCTTCGCCTGGGACAT
CCTGTCCCCTCAGTTCATGTACGGCTCCAAGGCCTACGTGAAGCACCCCGCCGACATCCCCGACTACTTG
AAGCTGTCCTTCCCCGAGGGCTTCAAGTGGGAGCGCGTGATGAACTTCGAGGACGGCGGCGTGGTGACCG
TGACCCAGGACTCCTCCCTGCAGGACGGCGAGTTCATCTACAAGGTGAAGCTGCGCGGCACCAACTTCCC
CTCCGACGGCCCCGTAATGCAGAAGAAGACCATGGGCTGGGAGGCCTCCTCCGAGCGGATGTACCCCGAG
GACGGCGCCCTGAAGGGCGAGATCAAGCAGAGGCTGAAGCTGAAGGACGGCGGCCACTACGACGCTGAGG
TCAAGACCACCTACAAGGCCAAGAAGCCCGTGCAGCTGCCCGGCGCCTACAACGTCAACATCAAGTTGGA
CATCACCTCCCACAACGAGGACTACACCATCGTGGAACAGTACGAACGCGCCGAGGGCCGCCACTCCACC
GGCGGCATGGACGAGCTGTACAAGTAACACCGGTGGCGCGTTAAGTCGACAATCAACCTCTGGATTACAA
AATTTGTGAAAGATTGACTGGTATTCTTAACTATGTTGCTCCTTTTACGCTATGTGGATACGCTGCTTTA
ATGCCTTTGTATCATGCTATTGCTTCCCGTATGGCTTTCATTTTCTCCTCCTTGTATAAATCCTGGTTGC
TGTCTCTTTATGAGGAGTTGTGGCCCGTTGTCAGGCAACGTGGCGTGGTGTGCACTGTGTTTGCTGACGC
AACCCCCACTGGTTGGGGCATTGCCACCACCTGTCAGCTCCTTTCCGGGACTTTCGCTTTCCCCCTCCCT
ATTGCCACGGCGGAACTCATCGCCGCCTGCCTTGCCCGCTGCTGGACAGGGGCTCGGCTGTTGGGCACTG
ACAATTCCGTGGTGTTGTCGGGGAAATCATCGTCCTTTCCTTGGCTGCTCGCCTGTGTTGCCACCTGGAT
TCTGCGCGGGACGTCCTTCTGCTACGTCCCTTCGGCCCTCAATCCAGCGGACCTTCCTTCCCGCGGCCTG
CTGCCGGCTCTGCGGCCTCTTCCGCGTCTTCGCCTTCGCCCTCAGACGAGTCGGATCTCCCTTTGGGCCG
CCTCCCCGCGTCGACTTTAAGACCAATGACTTACAAGGCAGCTGTAGATCTTAGCCACTTTTTAAAAGAA
AAGGGGGGACTGGAAGGGCTAATTCACTCCCAACGAAGACAAGATCTGCTTTTTGCTTGTACTGGGTCTC
TCTGGTTAGACCAGATCTGAGCCTGGGAGCTCTCTGGCTAACTAGGGAACCCACTGCTTAAGCCTCAATA
AAGCTTGCCTTGAGTGCTTCAAGTAGTGTGTGCCCGTCTGTTGTGTGACTCTGGTAACTAGAGATCCCTC
AGACCCTTTTAGTCAGTGTGGAAAATCTCTAGCAGTACGTATAGTAGTTCATGTCATCTTATTATTCAGT
ATTTATAACTTGCAAAGAAATGAATATCAGAGAGTGAGAGGAACTTGTTTATTGCAGCTTATAATGGTTA
CAAATAAAGCAATAGCATCACAAATTTCACAAATAAAGCATTTTTTTCACTGCATTCTAGTTGTGGTTTG
TCCAAACTCATCAATGTATCTTATCATGTCTGGCTCTAGCTATCCCGCCCCTAACTCCGCCCATCCCGCC
CCTAACTCCGCCCAGTTCCGCCCATTCTCCGCCCCATGGCTGACTAATTTTTTTTATTTATGCAGAGGCC
GAGGCCGCCTCGGCCTCTGAGCTATTCCAGAAGTAGTGAGGAGGCTTTTTTGGAGGCCTAGGGACGTACC
CAATTCGCCCTATAGTGAGTCGTATTACGCGCGCTCACTGGCCGTCGTTTTACAACGTCGTGACTGGGAA
AACCCTGGCGTTACCCAACTTAATCGCCTTGCAGCACATCCCCCTTTCGCCAGCTGGCGTAATAGCGAAG
AGGCCCGCACCGATCGCCCTTCCCAACAGTTGCGCAGCCTGAATGGCGAATGGG
[124 nt withheld, positions 3835-3958]
C
[91 nt withheld, positions 3960-4050]
A
[49 nt withheld, positions 4052-4100]
CCTTTGACGTTGGAGTCCACGTTCTTT
[37 nt withheld, positions 4128-4164]
ACCCTATCTCGGTCTATTCTTTTGATTTATAAGGGATTTTGCCGATTTCGGCCTATTGGTTAAAAAATGA
GCTGATTTAACAAAAATTTAACGCGAATTTTAACAAAATATTAACGCTTACAATTTAGGTGGCACTTTTC
GGGGAAATGTGCGCGGAACCCCTATTTGTTTATTTTTCTAAATACATTCAAATATGTATCCGCTCATGAG
ACAATAACCCTGATAAATGCTTCAATAATATTGAAAAAGGAAGAGTATGAGTATTCAACATTTCCGTGTC
GCCCTTATTCCCTTTTTTGCGGCATTTTGCCTTCCTGTTTTTGCTCACCCAGAAACGCTGGTGAAAGTAA
AAGATGCTGAAGATCAGTTGGGTGCACGAGTGGGTTACATCGAACTGGATCTCAACAGCGGTAAGATCCT
TGAGAGTTTTCGCCCCGAAGAACGTTTTCCAATGATGAGCACTTTTAAAGTTCTGCTATGTGGCGCGGTA
TTATCCCGTATTGACGCCGGGCAAGAGCAACTCGGTCGCCGCATACACTATTCTCAGAATGACTTGGTTG
AGTACTCACCAGTCACAGAAAAGCATCTTACGGATGGCATGACAGTAAGAGAATTATGCAGTGCTGCCAT
AACCATGAGTGATAACACTGCGGCCAACTTACTTCTGACAACGATCGGAGGACCGAAGGAGCTAACCGCT
TTTTTGCACAACATGGGGGATCATGTAACTCGCCTTGATCGTTGGGAACCGGAGCTGAATGAAGCCATAC
CAAACGACGAGCGTGACACCACGATGCCTGTAGCAATGGCAACAACGTTGCGCAAACTATTAACTGGCGA
ACTACTTACTCTAGCTTCCCGGCAACAATTAATAGACTGGATGGAGGCGGATAAAGTTGCAGGACCACTT
CTGCGCTCGGCCCTTCCGGCTGGCTGGTTTATTGCTGATAAATCTGGAGCCGGTGAGCGTGGGTCTCGCG
GTATCATTGCAGCACTGGGGCCAGATGGTAAGCCCTCCCGTATCGTAGTTATCTACACGACGGGGAGTCA
GGCAACTATGGATGAACGAAATAGACAGATCGCTGAGATAGGTGCCTCACTGATTAAGCATTGGTAACTG
TCAGACCAAGTTTACTCATATATACTTTAGATTGATTTAAAACTTCATTTTTAATTTAAAAGGATCTAGG
TGAAGATCCTTTTTGATAATCTCATGACCAAAATCCCTTAACGTGAGTTTTCGTTCCACTGAGCGTCAGA
CCCCGTAGAAAAGATCAAAGGATCTTCTTGAGATCCTTTTTTTCTGCGCGTAATCTGCTGCTTGCAAACA
AAAAAACCACCGCTACCAGCGGTGGTTTGTTTGCCGGATCAAGAGCTACCAACTCTTTTTCCGAAGGTAA
CTGGCTTCAGCAGAGCGCAGATACCAAATACTGTTCTTCTAGTGTAGCCGTAGTTAGGCCACCACTTCAA
GAACTCTGTAGCACCGCCTACATACCTCGCTCTGCTAATCCTGTTACCAGTGGCTGCTGCCAGTGGCGAT
AAGTCGTGTCTTACCGGGTTGGACTCAAGACGATAGTTACCGGATAAGGCGCAGCGGTCGGGCTGAACGG
GGGGTTCGTGCACACAGCCCAGCTTGGAGCGAACGACCTACACCGAACTGAGATACCTACAGCGTGAGCT
ATGAGAAAGCGCCACGCTTCCCGAAGGGAGAAAGGCGGACAGGTATCCGGTAAGCGGCAGGGTCGGAACA
GGAGAGCGCACGAGGGAGCTTCCAGGGGGAAACGCCTGGTATCTTTATAGTCCTGTCGGGTTTCGCCACC
TCTGACTTGAGCGTCGATTTTTGTGATGCTCGTCAGGGGGGCGGAGCCTATGGAAAAACGCCAGCAACGC
GGCCTTTTTACGGTTCCTGGCCTTTTGCTGGCCTTTTGCTCACATGTTCTTTCCTGCGTTATCCCCTGAT
TCTGTGGATAACCGTATTACCGCCTTTGAGTGAGCTGATACCGCTCGCCGCAGCCGAACGACCGAGCGCA
GCGAGTCAGTGAGCGAGGAAGCGGAAGAGCGCCCAATACGCAAACCGCCTCTCCCCGCGCGTTGGCCGAT
TCATTAATGCAGCTGGCACGACAGGTTTCCCGACTGGAAAGCGGGCAGTGAGCGCAACGCAATTAATGTG
AGTTAGCTCACTCATTAGGCACCCCAGGCTTTACACTTTATGCTTCCGGCTCGTATGTTGTGTGGAATTG
TGAGCGGATAACAATTTCACACAGGAAACAGCTATGACCATGATTACGCCAAGCGCGCAATTAACCCTCA
CTAAAGGGAACAAAAGCTGGAGCTGCAAGCTTAATGTAGTCTTATGCAATACTCTTGTAGTCTTGCAACA
TGGTAACGATGAGTTAGCAACATGCCTTACAAGGAGAGAAAAAGCACCGTGCATGCCGATTGGTGGAAGT
AAGGTGGTACGATCGTGCCTTATTAGGAAGGCAACAGACGGGTCTGACATGGATTGGACGAACCACTGAA
TTGCCGCATTGCAGAGATATTGTATTTAAGTGCCTAGCTCGATACATAAACGGGTCTCTCTGGTTAGACC
AGATCTGAGCCTGGGAGCTCTCTGGCTAACTAGGGAACCCACTGCTTAAGCCTCAATAAAGCTTGCCTTG
AGTGCTTCAAGTAGTGTGTGCCCGTCTGTTGTGTGACTCTGGTAACTAGAGATCCCTCAGACCCTTTTAG
TCAGTGTGGAAAATCTCTAGCAGTGGCGCCCGAACAGGGACTTGAAAGCGAAAGGGAAACCAGAGGAGCT
CTCTCGACGCAGGACTCGGCTTGCTGAAGCGCGCACGGCAAGAGGCGAGGGGCGGCGACTGGTGAGTACG
CCAAAAATTTTGACTAGCGGAGGCTAGAAGGAGAGAGATGGGTGCGAGAGCGTCAGTATTAAGCGGGGGA
GAATTAGATCGCGATGGGAAAAAATTCGGTTAAGGCCAGGGGGAAAGAAAAAATATAAATTAAAACATAT
AGTATGGGCAAGCAGGGAGCTAGAACGATTCGCAGTTAATCCTGGCCTGTTAGAAACATCAGAAGGCTGT
AGACAAATACTGGGACAGCTACAACCATCCCTTCAGACAGGATCAGAAGAACTTAGATCATTATATAATA
CAGTAGCAACCCTCTATTGTGTGCATCAAAGGATAGAGATAAAAGACACCAAGGAAGCTTTAGACAAGAT
AGAGGAAGAGCAAAACAAAAGTAAGACCACCGCACAGCAAGCGGCCGCTGATCTTCAGACCTGGAGGAGG
AGATATGAGGGACAATTGGAGAAGTGAATTATATAAATATAAAGTAGTAAAAATTGAACCATTAGGAGTA
GCACCCACCAAGGCAAAGAGAAGAGTGGTGCAGAGAGAAAAAAGAGCAGTGGGAATAGGAGCTTTGTTCC
TTGGGTTCTTGGGAGCAGCAGGAAGCACTATGGGCGCAGCGTCAATGACGCTGACGGTACAGGCCAGACA
ATTATTGTCTGGTATAGTGCAGCAGCAGAACAATTTGCTGAGGGCTATTGAGGCGCAACAGCATCTGTTG
CAACTCACAGTCTGGGGCATCAAGCAGCTCCAGGCAAGAATCCTGGCTGTGGAAAGATACCTAAAGGATC
AACAGCTCCTGGGGATTTGGGGTTGCTCTGGAAAACTCATTTGCACCACTGCTGTGCCTTGGAATGCTAG
TTGGAGTAATAAATCTCTGGAACAGATTTGGAATCACACGACCTGGATGGAGTGGGACAGAGAAATTAAC
AATTACACAAGCTTAATACACTCCTTAATTGAAGAATCGCAAAACCAGCAAGAAAAGAATGAACAAGAAT
TATTGGAATTAGATAAATGGGCAAGTTTGTGGAATTGGTTTAACATAACAAATTGGCTGTGGTATATAAA
ATTATTCATAATGATAGTAGGAGGCTTGGTAGGTTTAAGAATAGTTTTTGCTGTACTTTCTATAGTGAAT
AGAGTTAGGCAGGGATATTCACCATTATCGTTTCAGACCCACCTCCCAACCCCGAGGGGACCCTTGCGCC
TTTTCCAAGGCAGCCCTGGGTTTGCGCAGGGACGCGGCTGCTCTGGGCGTGGTTCCGGGAAACGCAGCGG
CGCCGACCCTGGGTCTCGCACATTCTTCACGTCCGTTCGCAGCGTCACCCGGATCTTCGCCGCTACCCTT
GTGGGCCCCCCGGCGACGCTTCCTGCTCCGCCCCTAAGTCGGGAAGGTTCCTTGCGGTTCGCGGCGTGCC
GGACGTGACAAACGGAAGCCGCACGTCTCACTAGTACCCTCGCAGACGGACAGCGCCAGGGAGCAATGGC
AGCGCGCCGACCGCGATGGGCTGTGGCCAATAGCGGCTGCTCAGCAGGGCGCGCCGAGAGCAGCGGCCGG
GAAGGGGCGGTGCGGGAGGCGGGGTGTGGGGCGGTAGTGTGGGCCCTGTTCCTGCCCGCGCGGTGTTCCG
CATTCTGCAAGCCTCCGGAGCGCACGTCGGCAGTCGGCTCCCTCGTTGACCGAATCACCGACCTCTCTCC
CCAGGGGGTACCCAGCTGTCTAGAGAATTCTAGATCTTGAGACAAATGGCAGTATTCATCCACAATTTTA
AAAGAAAAGGGGGGATTGGGGGGTACAGTGCAGGGGAAAGAATAGTAGACATAATAGCAACAGACATACA
AACTAAAGAATTACAAAAACAAATTACAAAAATTCAAAATTTTCGGGTTTATTACAGGGACAGCAGAGAT
CCACTTTGGCGCCGGCTCGAGGGGG
Features (pLannotate 1.2.2; 32 found; start..end, strand, type, name):
     65..368     +  enhancer       CMV enhancer: human cytomegalovirus immediate early enhancer
    369..572     +  promoter       CMV promoter: human cytomegalovirus (CMV) immediate early promoter
    595..619     +  protein_bind   attB1: mutant version of attB; recombination site for the Gateway® BP reaction BP Clonase™
    754..942     +  CDS            PuroR (fragment): puromycin N-acetyltransferase; pac from Streptomyces alboniger; confers resistance to puromycin
    958..982     -  protein_bind   attB2: mutant version of attB; recombination site for the Gateway® BP reaction BP Clonase™
    984..1025    +  CDS            V5 tag: epitope tag from simian virus 5
   1064..1624    +  misc_feature   IRES: internal ribosome entry site (IRES) of the encephalomyocarditis virus (EMCV)
   1627..2334    +  CDS            mCherry: mCherry is a basic (constitutively fluorescent) red fluorescent protein published in 2004, derived from Discosoma sp.. It is reported to be a very rapidly-maturing monomer with low acid sensitivity.
   2361..2949    +  misc_feature   WPRE: woodchuck hepatitis virus posttranscriptional regulatory element
   3000..3019    +  misc_feature   cPPT/CTS (fragment): central polypurine tract and central termination sequence of HIV-1
   3021..3254    +  LTR            3' LTR (ΔU3): self-inactivating 3' long terminal repeat (LTR) from HIV-1
   3332..3453    +  polyA_signal   SV40 poly(A) signal: SV40 polyadenylation signal
   3493..3628    +  rep_origin     SV40 ori: SV40 origin of replication
   3649..3667    -  promoter       T7 promoter: promoter for bacteriophage T7 RNA polymerase
   3675..3830    +  CDS            lacZα (fragment): LacZα fragment of β-galactosidase; lacZ fragment
   3835..4263    +  rep_origin     f1 ori (sequence partly withheld): f1 bacteriophage origin of replication; arrow indicates direction of (+) strand synthesis
   4316..4420    +  promoter       AmpR promoter: bla
   4421..5281    +  CDS            AmpR: β-lactamase; bla; confers resistance to ampicillin, carbenicillin, and related antibiotics
   5452..6040    +  rep_origin     ori: high-copy-number ColE1/pMB1/pBR322/pUC origin of replication
   6223..6315    +  CDS            lacI (fragment): lac repressor; lacI; The lac repressor binds to the lac operator to inhibit transcription in E. coli. This inhibition can be relieved by adding lactose or isopropyl-β-D-thiogalactopyranoside (IPTG).
   6328..6349    +  protein_bind   CAP binding site: CAP binding activates transcription in the presence of cAMP. E. coli catabolite activator protein
   6364..6394    +  promoter       lac promoter: promoter for the E. coli lac operon
   6402..6418    +  protein_bind   lac operator: The lac repressor binds to the lac operator to inhibit transcription in E. coli. This inhibition can be relieved by adding lactose or isopropyl-β-D-thiogalactopyranoside (IPTG). lac repressor encoded by lacI
   6463..6481    +  promoter       T3 promoter: promoter for bacteriophage T3 RNA polymerase
   6509..6735    +  promoter       RSV promoter: Rous sarcoma virus enhancer/promoter
   6736..6916    +  LTR            5' LTR (truncated): truncated 5' long terminal repeat (LTR) from HIV-1
   6963..7088    +  misc_feature   HIV-1 Ψ: packaging signal of human immunodeficiency virus type 1
   7072..7435    +  CDS            HIV-1 gag (fragment): gag protein from human immunodeficiency virus 1; gag
   7581..7814    +  misc_feature   RRE: The Rev response element (RRE) of HIV-1 allows for Rev-dependent mRNA export from the nucleus to the cytoplasm.
   8191..8217    +  CDS            Rev (fragment): human immunodeficiency virus 1 (HIV-1) Rev protein; rev; enhances nuclear export of unspliced and incompletely spliced viral mRNAs
   8218..8718    +  promoter       hPGK promoter: human phosphoglycerate kinase 1 promoter
   8780..8897    +  misc_feature   cPPT/CTS: central polypurine tract and central termination sequence of HIV-1
