[The description below was written by a language model from this plasmid's Addgene catalogue record and pLannotate feature annotations shown in this document.]
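Description:
pAC10081_pLX-NpuDnaE(C)-Puro(^C;138-199)-IRES-mCherry is a third-generation-style, self-inactivating HIV-1 lentiviral expression vector built by Gateway recombination into the pLX-DEST-IRES-mCherry destination backbone. It is maintained in E. coli through a high-copy ColE1/pUC origin with ampicillin resistance (AmpR), and it also carries an f1 origin and an SV40 origin. The viral genome is transcribed from an RSV promoter fused to a truncated 5' LTR. It contains the Ψ packaging signal with a partial gag sequence, the RRE for Rev-dependent export, a cPPT/CTS, a WPRE to boost transcript expression, and a ΔU3 3' LTR followed by an SV40 poly(A) signal. An hPGK promoter is annotated upstream of the cPPT, but the record does not assign it a role.

The payload is a CMV enhancer/promoter-driven bicistronic cassette. Between attB1 and attB2 lies a synthetic open reading frame joining the C-terminal half of the Nostoc punctiforme DnaE split intein to the C-terminal fragment of puromycin N-acetyltransferase (residues 138–199). The annotation tool detects only the PuroR fragment, so the intein portion is unannotated. A V5 tag sequence follows attB2, though whether it is in frame with the insert is not stated. An EMCV IRES then drives mCherry from the same transcript, marking transduced cells with red fluorescence.

This fragment alone should not confer puromycin resistance. As part of a split selectable marker system, it is presumably paired with a partner vector carrying the complementary N-terminal Puro fragment and N-intein. Protein trans-splicing would then reconstitute the functional enzyme, so a single antibiotic selects for cells that received both vectors.
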