Addgene plasmid #122801: pAC10081_pLX-NpuDnaE(C)-Puro(^C;138-199)-IRES-mCherry
Purpose: Plasmid 81:Lentiviral vector encoding NpuDnaE(C)-Puro(^C;138-199)and mCherry
Depositing lab: Albert Cheng. Publication: Split Selectable Markers. Jillette N, Du M, Cheng AW. bioRxiv 452979 10.1101/452979.
Backbone
  Vector backbone: pAC10096_pLX-DEST-IRES-mCherry (Addgene# 122816)
  Vector type: Mammalian Expression, Lentiviral
  Selectable markers: NpuDnaE(C)-Puro(^C;138-199)
Growth in bacteria
  Bacterial resistance: Ampicillin, 100 μg/mL
  Growth temperature: 30°C
  Growth strain: NEB Stable
  Copy number: Unknown
Gene/Insert
  Gene/Insert name: NpuDnaE(C)-Puro(^C;138-199)
  Species: Synthetic
  Cloning method: Gateway Cloning
  Sequencing primers: 5′ CMV-Forward; 3′ IRES-R
Terms and licenses: Academic/Nonprofit Terms; Industry Terms: Not Available to Industry
Depositor comments: Please visit https://www.biorxiv.org/content/10.1101/452979v2 for BioRxiv preprint.
How to cite: pAC10081_pLX-NpuDnaE(C)-Puro(^C;138-199)-IRES-mCherry was a gift from Albert Cheng (Addgene plasmid # 122801)
